>Addgene plasmid #214280 | pIRES-mCerulean-FRB-Rac1/N12-Rac1/13C(Q61L)-FKBP-mVenus-CAAX | addgene full sequence | sequence record 422247 | Addgene NGS Result
CCAGCAGGCAGAAGTATGCAAAGCATGCATCTCAATTAGTCAGCAACCAGGTGTGGAAAGTCCCCAGGCT
CCCCAGCAGGCAGAAGTATGCAAAGCATGCATCTCAATTAGTCAGCAACCATAGTCCCGCCCCTAACTCC
GCCCATCCCGCCCCTAACTCCGCCCAGTTCCGCCCATTCTCCGCCCCATGGCTGACTAATTTTTTTTATT
TATGCAGAGGCCGAGGCCGCCTCGGCCTCTGAGCTATTCCAGAAGTAGTGAGGAGGCTTTTTTGGAGGCC
TAGGCTTTTGCAAAAAGCTTGATTCTTCTGACACAACAGTCTCGAACTTAAGGCTAGAGCCACCATGATT
GAACAAGATGGATTGCACGCAGGTTCTCCGGCCGCTTGGGTGGAGAGGCTATTCGGCTATGACTGGGCAC
AACAGACAATCGGCTGCTCTGATGCCGCCGTGTTCCGGCTGTCAGCGCAGGGGCGCCCGGTTCTTTTTGT
CAAGACCGACCTGTCCGGTGCCCTGAATGAACTGCAGGACGAGGCAGCGCGGCTATCGTGGCTGGCCACG
ACGGGCGTTCCTTGCGCAGCTGTGCTCGACGTTGTCACTGAAGCGGGAAGGGACTGGCTGCTATTGGGCG
AAGTGCCGGGGCAGGATCTCCTGTCATCTCACCTTGCTCCTGCCGAGAAAGTATCCATCATGGCTGATGC
AATGCGGCGGCTGCATACGCTTGATCCGGCTACCTGCCCATTCGACCACCAAGCGAAACATCGCATCGAG
CGAGCACGTACTCGGATGGAAGCCGGTCTTGTCGATCAGGATGATCTGGACGAAGAGCATCAGGGGCTCG
CGCCAGCCGAACTGTTCGCCAGGCTCAAGGCGCGCATGCCCGACGGCGAGGATCTCGTCGTGACCCATGG
CGATGCCTGCTTGCCGAATATCATGGTGGAAAATGGCCGCTTTTCTGGATTCATCGACTGTGGCCGGCTG
GGTGTGGCGGACCGCTATCAGGACATAGCGTTGGCTACCCGTGATATTGCTGAAGAGCTTGGCGGCGAAT
GGGCTGACCGCTTCCTCGTGCTTTACGGTATCGCCGCTCCCGATTCGCAGCGCATCGCCTTCTATCGCCT
TCTTGACGAGTTCTTCTGAGCGGGACTCTGGGGTTCGAAATGACCGACCAAGCGACGCCCAACCTGCCAT
CACGATGGCCGCAATAAAATATCTTTATTTTCATTACATCTGTGTGTTGGTTTTTTGTGTGAATCGATAG
CGATAAGGATCCGCGTATGGTGCACTCTCAGTACAATCTGCTCTGATGCCGCATAGTTAAGCCAGCCCCG
ACACCCGCCAACACCCGCTGACGCGCCCTGACGGGCTTGTCTGCTCCCGGCATCCGCTTACAGACAAGCT
GTGACCGTCTCCGGGAGCTGCATGTGTCAGAGGTTTTCACCGTCATCACCGAAACGCGCGAGACGAAAGG
GCCTCGTGATACGCCTATTTTTATAGGTTAATGTCATGATAATAATGGTTTCTTAGACGTCAGGTGGCAC
TTTTCGGGGAAATGTGCGCGGAACCCCTATTTGTTTATTTTTCTAAATACATTCAAATATGTATCCGCTC
ATGAGACAATAACCCTGATAAATGCTTCAATAATATTGAAAAAGGAAGAGTATGAGTATTCAACATTTCC
GTGTCGCCCTTATTCCCTTTTTTGCGGCATTTTGCCTTCCTGTTTTTGCTCACCCAGAAACGCTGGTGAA
AGTAAAAGATGCTGAAGATCAGTTGGGTGCACGAGTGGGTTACATCGAACTGGATCTCAACAGCGGTAAG
ATCCTTGAGAGTTTTCGCCCCGAAGAACGTTTTCCAATGATGAGCACTTTTAAAGTTCTGCTATGTGGCG
CGGTATTATCCCGTATTGACGCCGGGCAAGAGCAACTCGGTCGCCGCATACACTATTCTCAGAATGACTT
GGTTGAGTACTCACCAGTCACAGAAAAGCATCTTACGGATGGCATGACAGTAAGAGAATTATGCAGTGCT
GCCATAACCATGAGTGATAACACTGCGGCCAACTTACTTCTGACAACGATCGGAGGACCGAAGGAGCTAA
CCGCTTTTTTGCACAACATGGGGGATCATGTAACTCGCCTTGATCGTTGGGAACCGGAGCTGAATGAAGC
CATACCAAACGACGAGCGTGACACCACGATGCCTGTAGCAATGGCAACAACGTTGCGCAAACTATTAACT
GGCGAACTACTTACTCTAGCTTCCCGGCAACAATTAATAGACTGGATGGAGGCGGATAAAGTTGCAGGAC
CACTTCTGCGCTCGGCCCTTCCGGCTGGCTGGTTTATTGCTGATAAATCTGGAGCCGGTGAGCGTGGGTC
TCGCGGTATCATTGCAGCACTGGGGCCAGATGGTAAGCCCTCCCGTATCGTAGTTATCTACACGACGGGG
AGTCAGGCAACTATGGATGAACGAAATAGACAGATCGCTGAGATAGGTGCCTCACTGATTAAGCATTGGT
AACTGTCAGACCAAGTTTACTCATATATACTTTAGATTGATTTAAAACTTCATTTTTAATTTAAAAGGAT
CTAGGTGAAGATCCTTTTTGATAATCTCATGACCAAAATCCCTTAACGTGAGTTTTCGTTCCACTGAGCG
TCAGACCCCGTAGAAAAGATCAAAGGATCTTCTTGAGATCCTTTTTTTCTGCGCGTAATCTGCTGCTTGC
AAACAAAAAAACCACCGCTACCAGCGGTGGTTTGTTTGCCGGATCAAGAGCTACCAACTCTTTTTCCGAA
GGTAACTGGCTTCAGCAGAGCGCAGATACCAAATACTGTTCTTCTAGTGTAGCCGTAGTTAGGCCACCAC
TTCAAGAACTCTGTAGCACCGCCTACATACCTCGCTCTGCTAATCCTGTTACCAGTGGCTGCTGCCAGTG
GCGATAAGTCGTGTCTTACCGGGTTGGACTCAAGACGATAGTTACCGGATAAGGCGCAGCGGTCGGGCTG
AACGGGGGGTTCGTGCACACAGCCCAGCTTGGAGCGAACGACCTACACCGAACTGAGATACCTACAGCGT
GAGCTATGAGAAAGCGCCACGCTTCCCGAAGGGAGAAAGGCGGACAGGTATCCGGTAAGCGGCAGGGTCG
GAACAGGAGAGCGCACGAGGGAGCTTCCAGGGGGAAACGCCTGGTATCTTTATAGTCCTGTCGGGTTTCG
CCACCTCTGACTTGAGCGTCGATTTTTGTGATGCTCGTCAGGGGGGCGGAGCCTATGGAAAAACGCCAGC
AACGCGGCCTTTTTACGGTTCCTGGCCTTTTGCTGGCCTTTTGCTCACATGGCTCGACAGATCTTCAATA
TTGGCCATTAGCCATATTATTCATTGGTTATATAGCATAAATCAATATTGGCTATTGGCCATTGCATACG
TTGTATCTATATCATAATATGTACATTTATATTGGCTCATGTCCAATATGACCGCCATGTTGGCATTGAT
TATTGACTAGTTATTAATAGTAATCAATTACGGGGTCATTAGTTCATAGCCCATATATGGAGTTCCGCGT
TACATAACTTACGGTAAATGGCCCGCCTGGCTGACCGCCCAACGACCCCCGCCCATTGACGTCAATAATG
ACGTATGTTCCCATAGTAACGCCAATAGGGACTTTCCATTGACGTCAATGGGTGGAGTATTTACGGTAAA
CTGCCCACTTGGCAGTACATCAAGTGTATCATATGCCAAGTCCGCCCCCTATTGACGTCAATGACGGTAA
ATGGCCCGCCTGGCATTATGCCCAGTACATGACCTTACGGGACTTTCCTACTTGGCAGTACATCTACGTA
TTAGTCATCGCTATTACCATGGTGATGCGGTTTTGGCAGTACACCAATGGGCGTGGATAGCGGTTTGACT
CACGGGGATTTCCAAGTCTCCACCCCATTGACGTCAATGGGAGTTTGTTTTGGCACCAAAATCAACGGGA
CTTTCCAAAATGTCGTAACAACTGCGATCGCCCGCCCCGTTGACGCAAATGGGCGGTAGGCGTGTACGGT
GGGAGGTCTATATAAGCAGAGCTCGTTTAGTGAACCGTCAGATCACTAGAAGCTTTATTGCGGTAGTTTA
TCACAGTTAAATTGCTAACGCAGTCAGTGCTTCTGACACAACAGTCTCGAACTTAAGCTGCAGTGACTCT
CTTAAGGTAGCCTTGCAGAAGTTGGTCGTGAGGCACTGGGCAGGTAAGTATCAAGGTTACAAGACAGGTT
TAAGGAGACCAATAGAAACTGGGCTTGTCGAGACAGAGAAGACTCTTGCGTTTCTGATAGGCACCTATTG
GTCTTACTGACATCCACTTTGCCTTTCTCTCCACAGGTGTCCACTCCCAGTTCAATTACAGCTCTTAAGG
CTAGAGTACTTAATACGACTCACTATAGGCTAGCATGGTGAGCAAGGGCGAGGAGCTGTTCACCGGGGTG
GTGCCCATCCTGGTCGAGCTGGACGGCGACGTAAACGGCCACAAGTTCAGCGTGTCCGGCGAGGGCGAGG
GCGATGCCACCTACGGCAAGCTGACCCTGAAGTTCATCTGCACCACCGGCAAGCTGCCCGTGCCCTGGCC
CACCCTCGTGACCACCCTGACCTGGGGCGTGCAGTGCTTCGCCCGCTACCCCGACCACATGAAGCAGCAC
GACTTCTTCAAGTCCGCCATGCCCGAAGGCTACGTCCAGGAGCGCACCATCTTCTTCAAGGACGACGGCA
ACTACAAGACCCGCGCCGAGGTGAAGTTCGAGGGCGACACCCTGGTGAACCGCATCGAGCTGAAGGGCAT
CGACTTCAAGGAGGACGGCAACATCCTGGGGCACAAGCTGGAGTACAACGCCATCAGCGACAACGTCTAT
ATCACCGCCGACAAGCAGAAGAACGGCATCAAGGCCAACTTCAAGATCCGCCACAACATCGAGGACGGCA
GCGTGCAGCTCGCCGACCACTACCAGCAGAACACCCCCATCGGCGACGGCCCCGTGCTGCTGCCCGACAA
CCACTACCTGAGCACCCAGTCCAAGCTGAGCAAAGACCCCAACGAGAAGCGCGATCACATGGTCCTGCTG
GAGTTCGTGACCGCCGCCGGGATCACTCTCGGCATGGACGAGCTGTACAAGGGCGGTGGCTCATCTGGCG
GAGGT
[270 nt withheld, positions 5186-5455]
CAGATCTCGTACGCGTCCCGGGGCGGTGGCTCATCTGGCGGAGGTGAGCTCCAGGCCATCAAGTGTGTGG
TGGTGGGAGACGGAGCTTAAGAATTCACGCGTCGAGCATGCATCTAGGGCGGCCAATTCCGCCCCTCTCC
CCCCCCCCCCTCTCCCTCCCCCCCCCCTAACGTTACTGGCCGAAGCCGCTTGGAATAAGGCCGGTGTGCG
TTTGTCTATATGTTATTTTCCACCATATTGCCGTCTTTTGGCAATGTGAGGGCCCGGAAACCTGGCCCTG
TCTTCTTGACGAGCATTCCTAGGGGTCTTTCCCCTCTCGCCAAAGGAATGCAAGGTCTGTTGAATGTCGT
GAAGGAAGCAGTTCCTCTGGAAGCTTCTTGAAGACAAACAACGTCTGTAGCGACCCTTTGCAGGCAGCGG
AACCCCCCACCTGGCGACAGGTGCCTCTGCGGCCAAAAGCCACGTGTATAAGATACACCTGCAAAGGCGG
CACAACCCCAGTGCCACGTTGTGAGTTGGATAGTTGTGGAAAGAGTCAAATGGCTCTCCTCAAGCGTATT
CAACAAGGGGCTGAAGGATGCCCAGAAGGTACCCCATTGTATGGGATCTGATCTGGGGCCTCGGTGCACA
TGCTTTACATGTGTTTAGTCGAGGTTAAAAAAACGTCTAGGCCCCCCGAACCACGGGGACGTGGTTTTCC
TTTGAAAAACACGATGATAAGCTTGCCACAACCCGGGATCCTCTAGAATGGTAGGTAAAACTTGCCTACT
GATCAGTTACACAACCAATGCATTTCCTGGAGAATATATCCCTACTGTCTTTGACAATTATTCTGCCAAT
GTTATGGTAGATGGAAAACCGGTGAATCTGGGCTTATGGGATACAGCTGGACTAGAAGATTATGACAGAT
TACGCCCCCTATCCTATCCGCAAACAGATGTGTTCTTAATTTGCTTTTCCCTTGTGAGTCCTGCATCATT
TGAAAATGTCCGTGCAAAGTGGTATCCTGAGGTGCGGCACCACTGTCCCAACACTCCCATCATCCTAGTG
GGAACTAAACTTGATCTTAGGGATGATAAAGACACGATCGAGAAACTGAAGGAGAAGAAGCTGACTCCCA
TCACCTATCCGCAGGGTCTAGCCATGGCTAAGGAGATTGGTGCTGTAAAATACCTGGAGTGCTCGGCGCT
CACACAGCGAGGCCTCAAGACAGTGTTTGACGAAGCGATCCGAGCAGTCCTCTGCCCGCCTCCCGTGGGG
GATCCCAATTGGGAGCTCGTGTACACGGCGCGCCTGCAGGGAGGTGGCTCATCTGGCGGAGGTCAGATCT
CGTACGCGTCCCGGGGCGGAGTGCAGGTGGAAACCATCTCCCCAGGAGACGGGCGCACCTTCCCCAAGCG
CGGCCAGACCTGCGTGGTGCACTACACCGGGATGCTTGAAGATGGAAAGAAATTTGATTCCTCCCGGGAC
AGAAACAAGCCCTTTAAGTTTATGCTAGGCAAGCAGGAGGTGATCCGAGGCTGGGAAGAAGGGGTTGCCC
AGATGAGTGTGGGTCAGAGAGCCAAACTGACTATATCTCCAGATTATGCCTATGGTGCCACTGGGCACCC
AGGCATCATCCCACCACATGCCACTCTCGTCTTCGATGTGGAGCTTCTAAAACTGGAAGGCGGTGGCTCA
TCTGGCGGAGGTGTGAGCAAGGGCGAGGAGCTGTTCACCGGGGTGGTGCCCATCCTGGTCGAGCTGGACG
GCGACGTAAACGGCCACAAGTTCAGCGTGTCCGGCGAGGGCGAGGGCGATGCCACCTACGGCAAGCTGAC
CCTGAAGCTCATCTGCACCACCGGCAAGCTGCCCGTGCCCTGGCCCACCCTCGTGACCACCCTCGGCTAC
GGCCTGCAGTGCTTCGCCCGCTACCCCGACCACATGAAGCAGCACGACTTCTTCAAGTCCGCCATGCCCG
AAGGCTACGTCCAGGAGCGCACCATCTTCTTCAAGGACGACGGCAACTACAAGACCCGCGCCGAGGTGAA
GTTCGAGGGCGACACCCTGGTGAACCGCATCGAGCTGAAGGGCATCGACTTCAAGGAGGACGGCAACATC
CTGGGGCACAAGCTGGAGTACAACTACAACAGCCACAACGTCTATATCACCGCCGACAAGCAGAAGAACG
GCATCAAGGCCAACTTCAAGATCCGCCACAACATCGAGGACGGCGGCGTGCAGCTCGCCGACCACTACCA
GCAGAACACCCCCATCGGCGACGGCCCCGTGCTGCTGCCCGACAACCACTACCTGAGCTACCAGTCCAAG
CTGAGCAAAGACCCCAACGAGAAGCGCGATCACATGGTCCTGCTGGAGTTCGTGACCGCCGCCGGGATCA
CTCTCGGCATGGACGAGCTGTACAAGAAAAAAAAGAAGAAAAAGAGCAAGACCAAATGCGTGATTATGTA
AGCGGCCGCTTCCCTTTAGTGAGGGTTAATGCTTCGAGCAGACATGATAAGATACATTGATGAGTTTGGA
CAAACCACAACTAGAATGCAGTGAAAAAAATGCTTTATTTGTGAAATTTGTGATGCTATTGCTTTATTTG
TAACCATTATAAGCTGCAATAAACAAGTTAACAACAACAATTGCATTCATTTTATGTTTCAGGTTCAGGG
GGAGATGTGGGAGGTTTTTTAAAGCAAGTAAAACCTCTACAAATGTGGTAAAATCCGATAAGGATCGATC
CGGGCTGGCGTAATAGCGAAGAGGCCCGCACCGATCGCCCTTCCCAACAGTTGCGCAGCCTGAATGGCGA
ATGG
[124 nt withheld, positions 8260-8383]
C
[91 nt withheld, positions 8385-8475]
A
[49 nt withheld, positions 8477-8525]
CCTTTGACGTTGGAGTCCACGTTCTTT
[37 nt withheld, positions 8553-8589]
ACCCTATCTCGGTCTATTCTTTTGATTTATAAGGGATTTTGCCGATTTCGGCCTATTGGTTAAAAAATGA
GCTGATTTAACAAAAATTTAACGCGAATTTTAACAAAATATTAACGCTTACAATTTCCTGATGCGGTATT
TTCTCCTTACGCATCTGTGCGGTATTTCACACCGCATACGCGGATCTGCGCAGCACCATGGCCTGAAATA
ACCTCTGAAAGAGGAACTTGGTTAGGTACCTTCTGAGGCGGAAAGAACCAGCTGTGGAATGTGTGTCAGT
TAGGGTGTGGAAAGTCCCCAGGCTCC
Features (pLannotate 1.2.2; 25 found; start..end, strand, type, name):
    345..1136    +  CDS            neo: KKA2_KLEPN - Also known as kan, nptII. Experimental evidence at protein level: Swiss-Prot protein existence level 1. Resistance to kanamycin, neomycin, paromomycin, ribostamycin, butirosin and gentamicin B. From Klebsiella pneumoniae.
   1203..1251    +  polyA_signal   poly(A) signal: synthetic polyadenylation signal
   1271..1325    -  misc_feature   bom (fragment): basis of mobility region from pBR322
   1427..1462    -  CDS            rop (fragment): Rop protein, which maintains plasmids at low copy number; rop
   1557..1661    +  promoter       AmpR promoter: bla
   1662..2522    +  CDS            AmpR: β-lactamase; bla; confers resistance to ampicillin, carbenicillin, and related antibiotics
   2693..3281    +  rep_origin     ori: high-copy-number ColE1/pMB1/pBR322/pUC origin of replication
   3494..3871    +  enhancer       CMV enhancer: human cytomegalovirus immediate early enhancer
   3872..4083    +  promoter       CMV promoter: human cytomegalovirus (CMV) immediate early promoter
   4244..4376    +  intron         chimeric intron: chimera between introns from human β-globin and immunoglobulin heavy chain genes
   4421..4439    +  promoter       T7 promoter: promoter for bacteriophage T7 RNA polymerase
   4445..5161    +  CDS            mCerulean: mCerulean is a basic (constitutively fluorescent) cyan fluorescent protein published in 2005, derived from Aequorea victoria. It is reported to be a very rapidly-maturing monomer.
   5185..5452    +  CDS            FRB (fragment) (sequence partly withheld): FKBP-rapamycin binding domain of human FRAP
   5507..5542    +  CDS            Rac1 (Q61L) (fragment): constitutively active mutant of human Rac family small GTPase 1
   5713..6175    +  misc_feature   IRES: internal ribosome entry site (IRES) of the encephalomyocarditis virus (EMCV)
   6206..6712    +  CDS            Rac1 (Q61L) (fragment): constitutively active mutant of human Rac family small GTPase 1
   6803..7123    +  CDS            DmrB: F36V mutant of FK506-binding protein FKBP12 binds synthetic ligands that do not bind wild-type FKBP
   7148..7861    +  CDS            mVenus: mVenus is a basic (constitutively fluorescent) yellow fluorescent protein published in 2006, derived from Aequorea victoria. It is reported to be a rapidly-maturing monomer with moderate acid sensitivity.
   7918..7935    -  promoter       T3 promoter (fragment): promoter for bacteriophage T3 RNA polymerase
   7953..8074    -  polyA_signal   SV40 poly(A) signal: SV40 polyadenylation signal
   8097..8165    -  CDS            large T antigen (fragment): large T antigen from SV40 (simian virus 40)
   8189..8256    +  CDS            lacZα (fragment): LacZα fragment of β-galactosidase; lacZ fragment
   8260..8688    +  rep_origin     f1 ori (sequence partly withheld): f1 bacteriophage origin of replication; arrow indicates direction of (+) strand synthesis
   8716..8767    -  misc_feature   bom (fragment): basis of mobility region from pBR322
   8832..294     +  promoter       SV40 promoter (across the origin): SV40 enhancer and early promoter
