[The description below was written by a language model from this plasmid's Addgene catalogue record and pLannotate feature annotations shown in this document.]
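Description:
pIRES-mCerulean-FRB-Rac1/N12-Rac1/13C(Q61L)-FKBP-mVenus-CAAX is a bicistronic mammalian expression plasmid built on the Takara pIRES backbone, with a sequenced length of about 8.9 kb. It is propagated in bacteria as a high-copy plasmid through a ColE1/pUC-type origin with ampicillin resistance. An f1 origin is also present. For mammalian cells, an SV40 enhancer/early promoter drives a neomycin phosphotransferase gene followed by a synthetic poly(A) signal, allowing G418 selection.

The payload is a single transcription unit driven by the CMV immediate-early enhancer and promoter, followed by a chimeric intron and terminated by an SV40 poly(A) signal. An EMCV IRES divides the transcript into two cistrons, so both proteins are translated separately from one mRNA. The upstream cistron encodes mCerulean fused to the FRB domain and a very short N-terminal piece of human Rac1 (the "N12" fragment, annotated as only 36 nt). The downstream cistron encodes the remainder of Rac1 ("13C"), carrying the constitutively activating Q61L mutation, fused to FKBP, mVenus and a C-terminal CAAX motif. The CAAX motif is named in the construct but not annotated; such motifs typically direct prenylation and membrane targeting. The automated annotation matches the FKBP segment to the F36V variant DmrB, but the catalogue entry says only FKBP.

FRB and FKBP form a chemically induced dimerization pair, classically brought together by rapamycin, although the record does not name the dimerizer. Dimerization is presumably meant to reassemble the split GTPase and switch on Rac1 signaling in living cells. The cyan and yellow fluorescent proteins let each fragment's expression and localization be followed independently.
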