Addgene plasmid #214280: pIRES-mCerulean-FRB-Rac1/N12-Rac1/13C(Q61L)-FKBP-mVenus-CAAX
Purpose: Express split-Rac1 fragments that are fused with CIDs and FPs
Depositing lab: Cliff Stains. Depositing organization: University of Virginia. Publication: Standardized Parts for Activation of Small GTPase Signaling in Living Cells. He Y, Faulkner BM, Roberti MA, Bassford DK, Stains C. Angew Chem Int Ed Engl. 2024 Jul 26:e202403499. doi: 10.1002/anie.202403499. PubMed 39058298.
Backbone
  Vector backbone: pIRES
  Backbone manufacturer: Takara Bio
  Backbone size w/o insert (bp): 6105
  Vector type: Mammalian Expression
  Selectable markers: Neomycin (select with G418)
Growth in bacteria
  Bacterial resistance: Ampicillin, 100 μg/mL
  Growth temperature: 37°C
  Growth strain: NEB Stable
  Copy number: High Copy
Gene/Insert 1
  Gene/Insert name: Split-Rac1 fragments fused with CIDs and FPs (alt name: mCerulean-FRB-Rac1/N12)
  Species: H. sapiens (human)
  Insert size (bp): 1098
  Entrez Gene: RAC1 (a.k.a. MIG5, MRD48, Rac-1, TC-25, p21-Rac1)
  Promoter: CMV
  Tag / fusion protein: mCerulean (on insert 1) (N terminal on insert)
  Cloning method: Restriction Enzyme; 5′ cloning site NheI (not destroyed); 3′ cloning site EcoRI (not destroyed)
  Sequencing primers: 5′ n/a
Gene/Insert 2
  Gene/Insert name: Split-Rac1 fragments fused with CIDs and FPs (alt name: Rac1/13C(Q61L)-FKBP-mVenus-CAAX)
  Species: H. sapiens (human)
  Insert size (bp): 1701
  Mutation: Rac1-Q61L
  Entrez Gene: RAC1 (a.k.a. MIG5, MRD48, Rac-1, TC-25, p21-Rac1)
  Promoter: CMV
  Tag / fusion protein: mVenus (on insert 2) (C terminal on insert)
  Cloning method: Restriction Enzyme; 5′ cloning site XbaI (not destroyed); 3′ cloning site NotI (not destroyed)
  Sequencing primers: 5′ n/a
Terms and licenses: Academic/Nonprofit Terms; Industry Terms: Not Available to Industry
Depositor comments: The plasmid will express two separate inserts, which include split-GTPase fragments that are fused with different CIDs and FPs
How to cite: pIRES-mCerulean-FRB-Rac1/N12-Rac1/13C(Q61L)-FKBP-mVenus-CAAX was a gift from Cliff Stains (Addgene plasmid # 214280 ; http://n2t.net/addgene:214280 ; RRID:Addgene_214280)
